Addgene plasmid #53672: CUL3A-c013
Purpose: bacterial expression plasmid
Depositing lab: Nicola Burgess-Brown. Depositing organization: University of Oxford.
Backbone
  Vector backbone: pNIC-CTHF
  Backbone manufacturer: SGC
  Vector type: Bacterial Expression
Growth in bacteria
  Bacterial resistance: Kanamycin, 50 μg/mL
  Growth temperature: 37°C
  Growth strain: Mach1
  Growth instructions: BL21(DE3)-R3-pRARE2 is recommended for expression
  Copy number: High Copy
Gene/Insert
  Gene/Insert name: CUL3A
  Mutation: solubilizing mutations I342R & L346D
  Tag / fusion protein: His6-TEV (C terminal on insert)
  Cloning method: Ligation Independent Cloning
  Sequencing primers: 5′ T7; 3′ T7-term
Terms and licenses: Academic/Nonprofit Terms; Industry Terms: Not Available to Industry
Depositor comments: C-terminal His+flag, TEV-cleavable, for LIC cloning. EXP-06-AA9343 http://www.thesgc.org/structures/4APF/
How to cite: CUL3A-c013 was a gift from Nicola Burgess-Brown (Addgene plasmid # 53672 ; http://n2t.net/addgene:53672 ; RRID:Addgene_53672)
