[The description below was written by a language model from this plasmid's Addgene catalogue record.]
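Description:
CUL3A-c013 is a bacterial expression plasmid built on pNIC-CTHF, a ligation-independent cloning (LIC) vector from the Structural Genomics Consortium. It is maintained as a high-copy plasmid under kanamycin selection. The record names a standard cloning strain for propagation and a separate BL21(DE3)-derived strain carrying a rare-codon tRNA plasmid for protein production. The origin of replication and the promoter are not stated explicitly. However, the T7 and T7-terminator sequencing primers and the recommended DE3 host point to a T7 RNA polymerase-driven expression cassette flanking the insert.

The insert is CUL3A, a cullin 3 construct. The record does not give its species, residue boundaries or length. The "c013" suffix suggests it is one of a series of construct variants, though the record does not say so. It carries two substitutions, I342R and L346D, which the depositor describes as solubilizing mutations, presumably replacing exposed hydrophobic residues with charged ones to improve the behaviour of the recombinant protein. The backbone adds a C-terminal tag to the insert. The catalogue field lists it as His6-TEV, and the depositor comments describe it as a TEV-cleavable His plus FLAG tag. This arrangement allows immobilized-metal affinity purification, detection or capture through the FLAG epitope, and removal of the tag with TEV protease.

The depositor comments also refer to a deposited crystal structure, which indicates that the plasmid was used to produce soluble CUL3 protein in E. coli for structural and biochemical studies. No feature table accompanies this record, so the element positions and overall plasmid size cannot be described.
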