>Addgene plasmid #53672 | CUL3A-c013 | depositor partial sequence | sequence record 83799 | insert sequence
ATGACTATGGAC
[420 nt withheld, positions 13-432]
GATATGATTGCCCGTGAACGCAAGGGCGAGGTCGTTGATCGTGGCGCCATCCGCAACGCTTGTCAGATGC
TGATGATTCTGGGTCTGGAAGGCCGTTCTGTCTACGAAGAGGACTTCGAGGCGCCCTTTCTGGAAATGAG
TGCAGAGTTCTTTCAGATGGAATCGCAGAAATTCCTGGCGGAAAACAGCGCATCAGTTTATATCAAGAAA
GTGGAAGCTCGTATCAACGAAGAGATTGAGCGCGTTATGCATTGCCTGGATAAGTCAACCGAAGAGCCAA
TTGTGAAAGTGGTCGAACGCGAGCTGATCTCTAAGCACATGAAAACCATTGTCGAAATGGAAAACAGCGG
CCTGGTTCATATGCTGAAGAACGGTAAAACCGAAGACCTGGGCTGTATGTACAAGCTGTTCAGCCGTGTG
CCGAATGGTCTGAAAACCATGTGCGAATGTATGAGCAGCTATCTGCGTGAGCAGGGCAAGGCGCTGGTGT
CCGAAGAGGGTGAAGGCAAAAACCCTGTGGACTACCGCCAGGGTCTGGACGATCTGAAGAGCCGTTTCGA
CCGCTTTCTGCTGGAGTCCTTCAATAACGATCGTCTGTTTAAACAGACCATTGCAGGCGACTTCGAATAC
TTTCTGAATCTGAACAGTCGCTCGCCCGAGTATCTGGCAGAGAACCTCTACTTCCAATCGCACCATCATC
ACCACCATGATTACAAGGATGACGACGATAAGTGAGGATCC
