>Addgene plasmid #53672 | CUL3A-c013 | addgene partial sequence | sequence record 86666 | T7 5'-TAATACGACTCACTATAGGG-3'
ATTTTGTTTAACCTTAAGAAGGAGATATACTATGACTATGGAC
[420 nt withheld, positions 44-463]
GATATGATTGCCCGTGAACGCAAGGGCGAGGTCGTTGATCGTGGCGCCATCCGCAACGCTTGTCAGATGC
TGATGATTCTGGGTCTGGAAGGCCGTTCTGTCTACGAAGAGGACTTCGAGGCGCCCTTTCTGGAAATGAG
TGCAGAGTTCTTTCAGATGGAATCGCAGAAATTCCTGGCGGAAAACAGCGCATCAGTTTATATCAAGAAA
GTGGAAGCTCGTATCAACGAAGAGATTGAGCGCGTTATGCATTGCCTGGATAAGTCAACCGAAGAGCCAA
TTGTGAAAGTGGTCGAACGCGAGCTGATCTCTAAGCACATGAAAACCATTGTCGAAATGGAAAACAGCGG
CCTGGTTCATATGCTGAAGAACGGTAAAACCGAAGACCTGGGCTGTATGTACAAGCTGTTCAGCCGTGTG
CCGAATGGTCTGAAAACCATGTGCGAATGTATGAGCAGCTATCTGCGTGAGCAGGGCAAGGCGCTGGTGT
CCGAAGAGGGTGAAGGCAAAAACCCTGTGGACTACCGCCAGGGTCTGGACGATCTGAAGAGCCGTTTCGA
CCGCTTTCTGCTGGAGTCCTTCAATAACGATCGTCTGTTTAAACAGACCATTGCAGGC
