>Addgene plasmid #53672 | CUL3A-c013 | addgene partial sequence | sequence record 89874 | T7term 5'-GCTAGTTATTGCTCAGCGG-3'
CTTTCGGGCTTTGTTAGCAGCCGGATCTCAGTGGTGGTGGTGGTGGTGCTCGAGTGCGGCCGCAAGCTTG
TCGACGGAGCTCGAATTCGGATCCTCACTTATCGTCGTCATCCTTGTAATCATGGTGGTGATGATGGTGC
GATTGGAAGTAGAGGTTCTCTGCCAGATACTCGGGCGAGCGACTGTTCAGATTCAGAAAGTATTCGAAGT
CGCCTGCAATGGTCTGTTTAAACAGACGATCGTTATTGAAGGACTCCAGCAGAAAGCGGTCGAAACGGCT
CTTCAGATCGTCCAGACCCTGGCGGTAGTCCACAGGGTTTTTGCCTTCACCCTCTTCGGACACCAGCGCC
TTGCCCTGCTCACGCAGATAGCTGCTCATACATTCGCACATGGTTTTCAGACCATTCGGCACACGGCTGA
ACAGCTTGTACATACAGCCCAGGTCTTCGGTTTTACCGTTCTTCAGCATATGAACCAGGCCGCTGTTTTC
CATTTCGACAATGGTTTTCATGTGCTTAGAGATCAGCTCGCGTTCGACCACTTTCACAATTGGCTCTTCG
GTTGACTTATCCAGGCAATGCATAACGCGCTCAATCTCTTCGTTGATACGAGCTTCCACTTTCTTGATAT
AAACTGATGCGCTGTTTTCCGCCAGGAATTTCTGCGATTCCATCTGAAAGAACTCTGCACTCATTTCCAG
AAAGGGCGCCTCGAAGTCCTCTTCGTAGACAGAACGGCCTTCCAGACCCAGAATCATCAGCATCTGACAA
GCGTTGCGGATGGCGCCACGATCAACGACCTCGCCCTTGCGTTCACGGGCAATCATATC
[131 nt withheld, positions 830-960]
